Addgene plasmid #98174: RV-Cag-Dio-EYFP-P2A-cMaf
Purpose: Retroviral vector encoding Cre-dependent expression of EYFP-P2A-Maf
Depositing lab: Oscar Marin. Depositing organization: King's College London. Publication: Early emergence of cortical interneuron diversity in the mouse embryo. Mi D, Li Z, Lim L, Li M, Moissidis M, Yang Y, Gao T, Hu TX, Pratt T, Price DJ, Sestan N, Marin O. Science. 2018 Feb 22. pii: science.aar6821. doi: 10.1126/science.aar6821. PubMed 29472441.
Backbone
  Vector backbone: RV-CAG
  Backbone manufacturer: Oscar Marin Lab (Addgene #87662)
  Vector type: Retroviral
Growth in bacteria
  Bacterial resistance: Ampicillin, 100 μg/mL
  Growth temperature: 37°C
  Growth strain: NEB Stable
  Copy number: High Copy
Gene/Insert
  Gene/Insert name: cMaf (codon optimzed)
  Species: M. musculus (mouse)
  Insert size (bp): 1923
  Mutation: Codon optimized
  Entrez Gene: Maf (a.k.a. 2810401A20Rik, A230108G15Rik, AW047063, c-maf)
  Promoter: CAG
  Cloning method: Restriction Enzyme; 5′ cloning site PacI (not destroyed); 3′ cloning site AscI (not destroyed)
Terms and licenses: Academic/Nonprofit Terms; Industry Terms: Not Available to Industry
How to cite: RV-Cag-Dio-EYFP-P2A-cMaf was a gift from Oscar Marin (Addgene plasmid # 98174 ; http://n2t.net/addgene:98174 ; RRID:Addgene_98174)
