[The description below was written by a language model from this plasmid's Addgene catalogue record and pLannotate feature annotations shown in this document.]
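Description:
RV-Cag-Dio-EYFP-P2A-cMaf is a gammaretroviral (MMLV-type) transfer vector built on the RV-CAG backbone for Cre-dependent expression of a fluorescent reporter together with the mouse transcription factor Maf (c-Maf). In bacteria it is maintained as a high-copy plasmid through a ColE1/pUC-type origin and selected with ampicillin via the β-lactamase gene. The viral portion begins with a CMV enhancer/promoter fused to a truncated 5' LTR, an arrangement that drives strong transcription of the viral genomic RNA in packaging cells. This is followed by a Ψ packaging signal with a truncated, start-codon-less gag fragment, which supports encapsidation, and the genome is closed by a 3' Moloney LTR.

Between the viral elements sits an internal CAG promoter (CMV enhancer, chicken β-actin promoter and chimeric intron) followed by a DIO (double-inverted open reading frame) cassette. The codon-optimized EYFP-P2A-Maf coding sequence is placed in antisense orientation relative to CAG and is flanked on each side by a lox2272 and a loxP site, with the two pairs in opposing orientation. Without Cre, no functional transcript is made. Cre recombination inverts the cassette and then excises one site of each pair, locking it in the sense orientation. The P2A peptide (stated in the record but not annotated in the feature table) then yields separate EYFP and Maf proteins from one transcript, so fluorescence marks the Maf-overexpressing cells. A downstream WPRE enhances transcript stability and expression.

The construct is suited to infecting dividing cells, restricting Maf gain-of-function to Cre-expressing lineages. The associated work concerns cortical interneuron diversity in the mouse embryo.
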