Features (pLannotate 1.2.2; 23 found; start..end, strand, type, name):
    135..514     +  enhancer       CMV enhancer: human cytomegalovirus immediate early enhancer
    515..718     +  promoter       CMV promoter: human cytomegalovirus (CMV) immediate early promoter
    719..894     +  LTR            5' LTR (truncated): truncated long terminal repeat from Moloney murine sarcoma virus
   1016..1290    +  misc_feature   MESV Ψ (fragment): packaging signal of murine embryonic stem cell virus
   1357..1773    +  CDS            gag (truncated): truncated Moloney murine leukemia virus (MMLV) gag gene lacking the start codon
   1787..2166    +  enhancer       CMV enhancer: human cytomegalovirus immediate early enhancer
   2169..2444    +  promoter       chicken β-actin promoter: No description available
   2445..3453    +  intron         chimeric intron: chimera between introns from chicken β-actin and rabbit β-globin
   3523..3556    +  protein_bind   lox2272: Cre-mediated recombination occurs in the 8-bp core sequence (GGATACTT). lox2272 sites are compatible with each other, but incompatible with loxP or loxN sites (Lee and Saito, 1988). Cre recombinase
   3557..3606    -  intron         β-globin intron (fragment): internally truncated intron from human β-globin
   3607..3640    +  protein_bind   loxP: Cre-mediated recombination occurs in the 8-bp core sequence (GCATACAT). Cre recombinase
   3652..4761    -  CDS            Maf: MAF_MOUSE - Also known as Maf2. Experimental evidence at protein level: Swiss-Prot protein existence level 1. Acts as a transcriptional activator or repressor. When overexpressed, represses anti-oxidant response element (ARE)-mediated transcription. Involved either as an oncogene or as a tumor suppressor, depending on the cell context. Binds to the ARE sites of detoxifying enzyme gene promoters (By similarity). Involved in embryonic lens fiber cell development. Recruits the transcriptional coactivators CREBBP and/or EP300 to crystallin promoters leading to up-regulation of crystallin gene duri
   4849..5565    -  CDS            EYFP: EYFP is a basic (constitutively fluorescent) green/yellow fluorescent protein published in 1996, derived from Aequorea victoria. It is reported to be a very rapidly-maturing weak dimer with high acid sensitivity.
   5583..5616    -  protein_bind   lox2272: Cre-mediated recombination occurs in the 8-bp core sequence (GGATACTT). lox2272 sites are compatible with each other, but incompatible with loxP or loxN sites (Lee and Saito, 1988). Cre recombinase
   5617..5666    -  intron         β-globin intron (fragment): internally truncated intron from human β-globin
   5667..5700    -  protein_bind   loxP: Cre-mediated recombination occurs in the 8-bp core sequence (GCATACAT). Cre recombinase
   5710..6298    +  misc_feature   WPRE: woodchuck hepatitis virus posttranscriptional regulatory element
   6371..6964    +  LTR            LTR: long terminal repeat from Moloney murine leukemia virus
   6973..7019    +  LTR            5' LTR (truncated) (fragment): truncated long terminal repeat from Moloney murine sarcoma virus
   7102..7150    -  CDS            lacI (fragment): lac repressor; lacI; The lac repressor binds to the lac operator to inhibit transcription in E. coli. This inhibition can be relieved by adding lactose or isopropyl-β-D-thiogalactopyranoside (IPTG).
   7336..7924    -  rep_origin     ori: high-copy-number ColE1/pMB1/pBR322/pUC origin of replication
   8102..8962    -  CDS            AmpR: β-lactamase; bla; confers resistance to ampicillin, carbenicillin, and related antibiotics
   8963..8979    -  promoter       AmpR promoter (fragment): bla
>Addgene plasmid #98174 | RV-Cag-Dio-EYFP-P2A-cMaf | depositor full sequence | sequence record 179954 | Full Sequence
GATCCGGCCATTAGCCATATTATTCATTGGTTATATAGCATAAATCAATATTGGCTATTGGCCATTGCAT
ACGTTGTATCCATATCATAATATGTACATTTATATTGGCTCATGTCCAACATTACCGCCATGTTGACATT
GATTATTGACTAGTTATTAATAGTAATCAATTACGGGGTCATTAGTTCATAGCCCATATATGGAGTTCCG
CGTTACATAACTTACGGTAAATGGCCCGCCTGGCTGACCGCCCAACGACCCCCGCCCATTGACGTCAATA
ATGACGTATGTTCCCATAGTAACGCCAATAGGGACTTTCCATTGACGTCAATGGGTGGAGTATTTACGGT
AAACTGCCCACTTGGCAGTACATCAAGTGTATCATATGCCAAGTACGCCCCCTATTGACGTCAATGACGG
TAAATGGCCCGCCTGGCATTATGCCCAGTACATGACCTTATGGGACTTTCCTACTTGGCAGTACATCTAC
GTATTAGTCATCGCTATTACCATGGTGATGCGGTTTTGGCAGTACATCAATGGGCGTGGATAGCGGTTTG
ACTCACGGGGATTTCCAAGTCTCCACCCCATTGACGTCAATGGGAGTTTGTTTTGGCACCAAAATCAACG
GGACTTTCCAAAATGTCGTAACAACTCCGCCCCATTGACGCAAATGGGCGGTAGGCATGTACGGTGGGAG
GTCTATATAAGCAGAGCTCAATAAAAGAGCCCACAACCCCTCACTCGGGGCGCCAGTCCTCCGATTGACT
GAGTCGCCCGGGTACCCGTATTCCCAATAAAGCCTCTTGCTGTTTGCATCCGAATCGTGGTCTCGCTGTT
CCTTGGGAGGGTCTCCTCTGAGTGATTGACTACCCACGACGGGGGTCTTTCATTTGGGGGCTCGTCCGGG
ATTTGGAGACCCCTGCCCAGGGACCACCGACCCACCACCGGGAGGTAAGCTGGCCAGCAACTTATCTGTG
TCTGTCCGATTGTCTAGTGTCTATGTTTGATGTTATGCGCCTGCGTCTGTACTAGTTAGCTAACTAGCTC
TGTATCTGGCGGACCCGTGGTGGAACTGACGAGTTCTGAACACCCGGCCGCAACCCTGGGAGACGTCCCA
GGGACTTTGGGGGCCGTTTTTGTGGCCCGACCTGAGGAAGGGAGTCGATGTGGAATCCGACCCCGTCAGG
ATATGTGGTTCTGGTAGGAGACGAGAACCTAAAACAGTTCCCGCCTCCGTCTGAATTTTTGCTTTCGGTT
TGGAACCGAAGCCGCGCGTCTTGTCTGCTGCAGCGCTGCAGCATCGTTCTGTGTTGTCTCTGTCTGACTG
TGTTTCTGTATTTGTCTGAAAATTAGGGCCAGACTGTTACCACTCCCTTAAGTTTGACCTTAGGTCACTG
GAAAGATGTCGAGCGGATCGCTCACAACCAGTCGGTAGATGTCAAGAAGAGACGTTGGGTTACCTTCTGC
TCTGCAGAATGGCCAACCTTTAACGTCGGATGGCCGCGAGACGGCACCTTTAACCGAGACCTCATCACCC
AGGTTAAGATCAAGGTCTTTTCACCTGGCCCGCATGGACACCCAGACCAGGTCCCCTACATCGTGACCTG
GGAAGCCTTGGCTTTTGACCCCCCTCCCTGGGTCAAGCCCTTTGTACACCCTAAGCCTCCGCCTCCTCTT
CCTCCATCCGCCCCGTCTCTCCCCCTTGAACCTCCTCGTTCGACCCCGCCTCGATCCTCCCTTTATCCAG
CCCTCACTCCTTCTCTAGGCGCCGGAATTCGATGTCGACATTGATTATTGACTAGTTATTAATAGTAATC
AATTACGGGGTCATTAGTTCATAGCCCATATATGGAGTTCCGCGTTACATAACTTACGGTAAATGGCCCG
CCTGGCTGACCGCCCAACGACCCCCGCCCATTGACGTCAATAATGACGTATGTTCCCATAGTAACGCCAA
TAGGGACTTTCCATTGACGTCAATGGGTGGACTATTTACGGTAAACTGCCCACTTGGCAGTACATCAAGT
GTATCATATGCCAAGTACGCCCCCTATTGACGTCAATGACGGTAAATGGCCCGCCTGGCATTATGCCCAG
TACATGACCTTATGGGACTTTCCTACTTGGCAGTACATCTACGTATTAGTCATCGCTATTACCATGGGTC
GAGGTGAGCCCCACGTTCTGCTTCACTCTCCCCATCTCCCCCCCCTCCCCACCCCCAATTTTGTATTTAT
TTATTTTTTAATTATTTTGTGCAGCGATGGGGGCGGGGGGGGGGGGGGCGCGCGCCAGGCGGGGCGGGGC
GGGGCGAGGGGCGGGGCGGGGCGAGGCGGAGAGGTGCGGCGGCAGCCAATCAGAGCGGCGCGCTCCGAAA
GTTTCCTTTTATGGCGAGGCGGCGGCGGCGGCGGCCCTATAAAAAGCGAAGCGCGCGGCGGGCGGGAGTC
GCTGCGTTGCCTTCGCCCCGTGCCCCGCTCCGCGCCGCCTCGCGCCGCCCGCCCCGGCTCTGACTGACCG
CGTTACTCCCACAGGTGAGCGGGCGGGACGGCCCTTCTCCTCCGGGCTGTAATTAGCGCTTGGTTTAATG
ACGGCTCGTTTCTTTTCTGTGGCTGCGTGAAAGCCTTAAAGGGCTCCGGGAGGGCCCTTTGTGCGGGGGG
GAGCGGCTCGGGGGGTGCGTGCGTGTGTGTGTGCGTGGGGAGCGCCGCGTGCGGCCCGCGCTGCCCGGCG
GCTGTGAGCGCTGCGGGCGCGGCGCGGGGCTTTGTGCGCTCCGCGTGTGCGCGAGGGGAGCGCGGCCGGG
GGCGGTGCCCCGCGGTGCGGGGGGGCTGCGAGGGGAACAAAGGCTGCGTGCGGGGTGTGTGCGTGGGGGG
GTGAGCAGGGGGTGTGGGCGCGGCGGTCGGGCTGTAACCCCCCCCTGCACCCCCCTCCCCGAGTTGCTGA
GCACGGCCCGGCTTCGGGTGCGGGGCTCCGTGCGGGGCGTGGCGCGGGGCTCGCCGTGCCGGGCGGGGGG
TGGCGGCAGGTGGGGGTGCCGGGCGGGGCGGGGCCGCCTCGGGCCGGGGAGGGCTCGGGGGAGGGGCGCG
GCGGCCCCGGAGCGCCGGCGGCTGTCGAGGCGCGGCGAGCCGCAGCCATTGCCTTTTATGGTAATCGTGC
GAGAGGGCGCAGGGACTTCCTTTGTCCCAAATCTGGCGGAGCCGAAATCTGGGAGGCGCCGCCGCACCCC
CTCTAGCGGGCGCGGGCGAAGCGGTGCGGCGCCGGCAGGAAGGAAATGGGCGGGGAGGGCCTTCGTGCGT
CGCCGCGCCGCCGTCCCCTTCTCCATCTCCAGCCTCGGGGCTGCCGCAGGGGGACGGCTGCCTTCGGGGG
GGACGGGGCAGGGCGGGGTTCGGCTTCTGGCGTGTGACCGGCGGCTCTAGAGCCTCTGCTAACCATGTTC
ATGCCTTCTTCTTTTTCCTACAGCTCCTGGGCAACGTGCTGGTTGTTGTGCTGTCTCATCATTTTGGCAA
AGAATTCGCTAGCGGATCCGGAATAACTTCGTATAGGATACTTTATACGAAGTTATGCAGAATGGTAGCT
GGATTGTAGCTGCTATTAGCAATATGAAACCTCTTAATAACTTCGTATAGCATACATTATACGAAGTTAT
TTAATTAACTACATGAAGAACTCGGGGCTGCTAGGGTTGTCGCTGGAGCTGCCGTTCTCTCTGAAGCCGT
TGGACACCAGCTTTTCGTACTTCTCTTTGTAGGCGTCCCTTTCGCGCACGAGTCTGCTGATCTCTTGCTT
CAGGTGGTCGACCTGCTGCAGAAGCTGGTTCTTCTCGCTTTCCAGCACGTGTCTCTGCTGCACTCTCTTG
AATCTGCAGCTCTGGGCGTAGCCTCTGTTCTTCAGGGTCCGCCTTTTCTGCTTCAGCCGGATCACTTCTT
CTTTGGACACGCCTCTCAGCTGTCTGTTCAGCTCGCGCACGCTCATGGTGACCAGCTGCTCGTCAGAGAA
TCTGTCGTCGAAGTGCAGTCCGCCTGCAGCATGATGAGGGTGAAGTGCTCCGCCTGCACCAGCTGTTCCT
CCGCCACCTCCGCCGCCACCGCCACCACCGGCAGATGCAGGTCCTCCGCCGCCAGCTCCGCCTGCTCCGC
TAGCAGAAGCAGAAGCTCCGCCAGCAGCACCTGGAGCACCAGCTGTAGGATGATGATGGTGGCCGGCAGC
ATGGTGATGGTGGTGGTGATAGTGAGGAGCAGCGCCAGACTGTGCAGCAGCTGCAGCAATCACAGCAGAC
ACCACAGCAGCGGCAGGTCCCATTTCCTCGCCAGATCCTCCAAGAGAAGCACCAGCACCAGCGCCTGCAG
CAGCAGCCAGCTGCTGTGCGCCTCTAGCATATCCATCGAAGCCGCCTTGCAGCTGGTGGCTGTTGCTGAT
CAGGGCTTCCACAGCATCCTCAGGGCTAAAGCCCAGAGCCTCAGGGTTCAGCTGCTGAGGGTAGCCTGTC
ATCCAGTAGTAATCTTCCAGGTGAGCCTTCTGCTCGCTGCCAGAGCCAGGAGATGGAGCAGAGAAGCTTG
GAGAAGGTGGCACGCTGCTGCAAGGTGTGCTCATAGGGGTGCTGCTCAGAGATCCGCCAGCGATCAGTCT
GCCGCACTGGCTGATGATTCTGTCTGTCTCGACGGGCTCTTTCTTCACTTCGAACTTCATCAGGTCGAAG
TCGTTCACGTATTCCATGGCCAGAGGGCTTGTAGGCAGGTCGCTGTTGTTCATGGCCAGTTCAGATGCCA
TGGTGGCCTCCGGTCCAGGCCCGGGGTTTTCTTCAACATCACCTGCTTGCTTTAGCAGAGAGAAGTTTGT
GGCGCCGGATCCTCTGTACTTGTACAGCTCGTCCATGCCGAGAGTGATCCCGGCGGCGGTCACGAACTCC
AGCAGGACCATGTGATCGCGCTTCTCGTTGGGGTCTTTGCTCAGGGCGGACTGGTAGCTCAGGTAGTGGT
TGTCGGGCAGCAGCACGGGGCCGTCGCCGATGGGGGTGTTCTGCTGGTAGTGGTCGGCGAGCTGCACGCT
GCCGTCCTCGATGTTGTGGCGGATCTTGAAGTTCACCTTGATGCCGTTCTTCTGCTTGTCGGCCATGATA
TAGACGTTGTGGCTGTTGTAGTTGTACTCCAGCTTGTGCCCCAGGATGTTGCCGTCCTCCTTGAAGTCGA
TGCCCTTCAGCTCGATGCGGTTCACCAGGGTGTCGCCCTCGAACTTCACCTCGGCGCGGGTCTTGTAGTT
GCCGTCGTCCTTGAAGAAGATGGTGCGCTCCTGGACGTAGCCTTCGGGCATGGCGGACTTGAAGAAGTCG
TGCTGCTTCATGTGGTCGGGGTAGCGGGCGAAGCACTGCAGGCCGTAGCCGAAGGTGGTCACGAGGGTGG
GCCAGGGCACGGGCAGCTTGCCGGTGGTGCAGATGAACTTCAGGGTCAGCTTGCCGTAGGTGGCATCGCC
CTCGCCCTCGCCGGACACGCTGAACTTGTGGCCGTTTACGTCGCCGTCCAGCTCGACCAGGATGGGCACC
ACCCCGGTGAACAGCTCCTCGCCCTTGCTCACCATGGTGGCGGCGCGCCGCGATAACTTCGTATAAAGTA
TCCTATACGAAGTTATTTGCCTTAACCCAGAAATTATCACTGTTATTCTTTAGAATGGTGCAAAGAATAA
CTTCGTATAATGTATGCTATACGAAGTTATGTTTAAACCAATCAACCTCTGGATTACAAAATTTGTGAAA
GATTGACTGGTATTCTTAACTATGTTGCTCCTTTTACGCTATGTGGATACGCTGCTTTAATGCCTTTGTA
TCATGCTATTGCTTCCCGTATGGCTTTCATTTTCTCCTCCTTGTATAAATCCTGGTTGCTGTCTCTTTAT
GAGGAGTTGTGGCCCGTTGTCAGGCAACGTGGCGTGGTGTGCACTGTGTTTGCTGACGCAACCCCCACTG
GTTGGGGCATTGCCACCACCTGTCAGCTCCTTTCCGGGACTTTCGCTTTCCCCCTCCCTATTGCCACGGC
GGAACTCATCGCCGCCTGCCTTGCCCGCTGCTGGACAGGGGCTCGGCTGTTGGGCACTGACAATTCCGTG
GTGTTGTCGGGGAAGCTGACGTCCTTTCCATGGCTGCTCGCCTGTGTTGCCACCTGGATTCTGCGCGGGA
CGTCCTTCTGCTACGTCCCTTCGGCCCTCAATCCAGCGGACCTTCCTTCCCGCGGCCTGCTGCCGGCTCT
GCGGCCTCTTCCGCGTCTTCGCCTTCGCCCTCAGACGAGTCGGATCTCCCTTTGGGCCGCCTCCCCGCCT
GGAATTCGAGCTCGAGCTTGTTAACATCGATAAAATAAAAGATTTTATTTAGTCTCCAGAAAAAGGGGGG
AATGAAAGACCCCACCTGTAGGTTTGGCAAGCTAGCTTAAGTAACGCCATTTTGCAAGGCATGGAAAAAT
ACATAACTGAGAATAGAGAAGTTCAGATCAAGGTCAGGAACAGATGGAACAGCTGAATATGGGCCAAACA
GGATATCTGTGGTAAGCAGTTCCTGCCCCGGCTCAGGGCCAAGAACAGATGGAACAGCTGAATATGGGCC
AAACAGGATATCTGTGGTAAGCAGTTCCTGCCCCGGCTCAGGGCCAAGAACAGATGGTCCCCAGATGCGG
TCCAGCCCTCAGCAGTTTCTAGAGAACCATCAGATGTTTCCAGGGTGCCCCAAGGACCTGAAATGACCCT
GTGCCTTATTTGAACTAACCAATCAGTTCGCTTCTCGCTTCTGTTCGCGCGCTTCTGCTCCCCGAGCTCA
ATAAAAGAGCCCACAACCCCTCACTCGGGGCGCCAGTCCTCCGATTGACTGAGTCGCCCGGGTACCCGTG
TATCCAATAAACCCTCTTGCAGTTGCATCCGACTTGTGGTCTCGCTGTTCCTTGGGAGGGTCTCCTCTGA
GTGATTGACTACCCGTCAGCGGGGGTCTTTCATTTCCGACTTGTGGTCTCGCTGCCTTGGGAGGGTCTCC
TCTGAGTGATTGACTACCCGTCAGCGGGGGTCTTCACATGCAGCATGTATCAAAATTAATTTGGTTTTTT
TTCTTAAGTATTTACATTAAATGGCCATAGTTGCATTAATGAATCGGCCAACGCGCGGGGAGAGGCGGTT
TGCGTATTGGCGCTCTTCCGCTTCCTCGCTCACTGACTCGCTGCGCTCGGTCGTTCGGCTGCGGCGAGCG
GTATCAGCTCACTCAAAGGCGGTAATACGGTTATCCACAGAATCAGGGGATAACGCAGGAAAGAACATGT
GAGCAAAAGGCCAGCAAAAGGCCAGGAACCGTAAAAAGGCCGCGTTGCTGGCGTTTTTCCATAGGCTCCG
CCCCCCTGACGAGCATCACAAAAATCGACGCTCAAGTCAGAGGTGGCGAAACCCGACAGGACTATAAAGA
TACCAGGCGTTTCCCCCTGGAAGCTCCCTCGTGCGCTCTCCTGTTCCGACCCTGCCGCTTACCGGATACC
TGTCCGCCTTTCTCCCTTCGGGAAGCGTGGCGCTTTCTCATAGCTCACGCTGTAGGTATCTCAGTTCGGT
GTAGGTCGTTCGCTCCAAGCTGGGCTGTGTGCACGAACCCCCCGTTCAGCCCGACCGCTGCGCCTTATCC
GGTAACTATCGTCTTGAGTCCAACCCGGTAAGACACGACTTATCGCCACTGGCAGCAGCCACTGGTAACA
GGATTAGCAGAGCGAGGTATGTAGGCGGTGCTACAGAGTTCTTGAAGTGGTGGCCTAACTACGGCTACAC
TAGAAGGACAGTATTTGGTATCTGCGCTCTGCTGAAGCCAGTTACCTTCGGAAAAAGAGTTGGTAGCTCT
TGATCCGGCAAACAAACCACCGCTGGTAGCGGTGGTTTTTTTGTTTGCAAGCAGCAGATTACGCGCAGAA
AAAAAGGATCTCAAGAAGATCCTTTGATCTTTTCTACGGGGTCTGACGCTCAGTGGAACGAAAACTCACG
TTAAGGGATTTTGGTCATGAGATTATCAAAAAGGATCTTCACCTAGATCCTTTTAAATTAAAAATGAAGT
TTGCGGCCGCAAATCAATCTAAAGTATATATGAGTAAACTTGGTCTGACAGTTACCAATGCTTAATCAGT
GAGGCACCTATCTCAGCGATCTGTCTATTTCGTTCATCCATAGTTGCCTGACTCCCCGTCGTGTAGATAA
CTACGATACGGGAGGGCTTACCATCTGGCCCCAGTGCTGCAATGATACCGCGAGACCCACGCTCACCGGC
TCCAGATTTATCAGCAATAAACCAGCCAGCCGGAAGGGCCGAGCGCAGAAGTGGTCCTGCAACTTTATCC
GCCTCCATCCAGTCTATTAATTGTTGCCGGGAAGCTAGAGTAAGTAGTTCGCCAGTTAATAGTTTGCGCA
ACGTTGTTGCCATTGCTACAGGCATCGTGGTGTCACGCTCGTCGTTTGGTATGGCTTCATTCAGCTCCGG
TTCCCAACGATCAAGGCGAGTTACATGATCCCCCATGTTGTGCAAAAAAGCGGTTAGCTCCTTCGGTCCT
CCGATCGTTGTCAGAAGTAAGTTGGCCGCAGTGTTATCACTCATGGTTATGGCAGCACTGCATAATTCTC
TTACTGTCATGCCATCCGTAAGATGCTTTTCTGTGACTGGTGAGTACTCAACCAAGTCATTCTGAGAATA
GTGTATGCGGCGACCGAGTTGCTCTTGCCCGGCGTCAACACGGGATAATACCGCGCCACATAGCAGAACT
TTAAAAGTGCTCATCATTGGAAAACGTTCTTCGGGGCGAAAACTCTCAAGGATCTTACCGCTGTTGAGAT
CCAGTTCGATGTAACCCACTCGTGCACCCAACTGATCTTCAGCATCTTTTACTTTCACCAGCGTTTCTGG
GTGAGCAAAAACAGGAAGGCAAAATGCCGCAAAAAAGGGAATAAGGGCGACACGGAAATGTTGAATACTC
ATACTCTTCCTTTTTCAAT
