>Addgene plasmid #98174 | RV-Cag-Dio-EYFP-P2A-cMaf | addgene partial sequence | sequence record 183244 | Addgene Partial NGS Result
GGGCCGGGGAGGGCTCGGGGGAGGGGCGCGGCGGCCCCCGGAGCGCCGGCGGCTGTCGAGGCGCGGCGAG
CCGCAGCCATTGCCTTTTATGGTAATCGTGCGAGAGGGCGCAGGGACTTCCTTTGTCCCAAATCTGTGCG
GAGCCGAAATCTGGGAGGCGCCGCCGCACCCCCTCTAGCGGGCGCGGGGCGAAGCGGTGCGGCGCCGGCA
GGAAGGAAATGGGCGGGGAGGGCCTTCGTGCGTCGCCGCGCCGCCGTCCCCTTCTCCCTCTCCAGCCTCG
GGGCTGTCCGCGGGGGGACGGCTGCCTTCGGGGGGGACGGGGCAGGGCGGGGTTCGGCTTCTGGCGTGTG
ACCGGCGGCTCTAGAGCCTCTGCTAACCATGTTCATGCCTTCTTCTTTTTCCTACAGCTCCTGGGCAACG
TGCTGGTTATTGTGCTGTCTCATCATTTTGGCAAAGAATTCGCTAGCGGATCCGGAATAACTTCGTATAG
GATACTTTATACGAAGTTATGCAGAATGGTAGCTGGATTGTAGCTGCTATTAGCAATATGAAACCTCTTA
ATAACTTCGTATAGCATACATTATACGAAGTTATTTAATTAACTACATGAAGAACTCGGGGCTGCTAGGG
TTGTCGCTGGAGCTGCCGTTCTCTCTGAAGCCGTTGGACACCAGCTTTTCGTACTTCTCTTTGTAGGCGT
CCCTTTCGCGCACGAGTCTGCTGATCTCTTGCTTCAGGTGGTCGACCTGCTGCAGAAGCTGGTTCTTCTC
GCTTTCCAGCACGTGTCTCTGCTGCACTCTCTTGAATCTGCAGCTCTGGGCGTAGCCTCTGTTCTTCAGG
GTCCGCCTTTTCTGCTTCAGCCGGATCACTTCTTCTTTGGACACGCCTCTCAGCTGTCTGTTCAGCTCGC
GCACGCTCATGGTGACCAGCTGCTCGTCAGAGAATCTGTCGTCGAAGTGCAGTCCGCCTGCAGCATGATG
AGGGTGAAGTGCTCCGCCTGCACCAGCTGTTCCTCCGCCACCTCCGCCGCCACCGCCACCACCGGCAGAT
GCAGGTCCTCCGCCGCCAGCTCCGCCTGCTCCGCTAGCAGAAGCAGAAGCTCCGCCAGCAGCACCTGGAG
CACCAGCTGTAGGATGATGATGGTGGCCGGCAGCATGGTGATGGTGGTGGTGATAGTGAGGAGCAGCGCC
AGACTGTGCAGCAGCTGCAGCAATCACAGCAGACACCACAGCAGCGGCAGGTCCCATTTCCTCGCCAGAT
CCTCCAAGAGAAGCACCAGCACCAGCGCCTGCAGCAGCAGCCAGCTGCTGTGCGCCTCTAGCATATCCAT
CGAAGCCGCCTTGCAGCTGGTGGCTGTTGCTGATCAGGGCTTCCACAGCATCCTCAGGGCTAAAGCCCAG
AGCCTCAGGGTTCAGCTGCTGAGGGTAGCCTGTCATCCAGTAGTAATCTTCCAGGTGAGCCTTCTGCTCG
CTGCCAGAGCCAGGAGATGGAGCAGAGAAGCTTGGAGAAGGTGGCACGCTGCTGCAAGGTGTGCTCATAG
GGGTGCTGCTCAGAGATCCGCCAGCGATCAGTCTGCCGCACTGGCTGATGATTCTGTCTGTCTCGACGGG
CTCTTTCTTCACTTCGAACTTCATCAGGTCGAAGTCGTTCACGTATTCCATGGCCAGAGGGCTTGTAGGC
AGGTCGCTGTTGTTCATGGCCAGTTCAGATGCCATGGTGGCCTCCGGTCCAGGCCCGGGGTTTTCTTCAA
CATCACCTGCTTGCTTTAGCAGAGAGAAGTTTGTGGCGCCGGATCCTCTGTACTTGTACAGCTCGTCCAT
GCCGAGAGTGATCCCGGCGGCGGTCACGAACTCCAGCAGGACCATGTGATCGCGCTTCTCGTTGGGGTCT
TTGCTCAGGGCGGACTGGTAGCTCAGGTAGTGGTTGTCGGGCAGCAGCACGGGGCCGTCGCCGATGGGGG
TGTTCTGCTGGTAGTGGTCGGCGAGCTGCACGCTGCCGTCCTCGATGTTGTGGCGGATCTTGAAGTTCAC
CTTGATGCCGTTCTTCTGCTTGTCGGCCATGATATAGACGTTGTGGCTGTTGTAGTTGTACTCCAGCTTG
TGCCCCAGGATGTTGCCGTCCTCCTTGAAGTCGATGCCCTTCAGCTCGATGCGGTTCACCAGGGTGTCGC
CCTCGAACTTCACCTCGGCGCGGGTCTTGTAGTTGCCGTCGTCCTTGAAGAAGATGGTGCGCTCCTGGAC
GTAGCCTTCGGGCATGGCGGACTTGAAGAAGTCGTGCTGCTTCATGTGGTCGGGGTAGCGGGCGAAGCAC
TGCAGGCCGTAGCCGAAGGTGGTCACGAGGGTGGGCCAGGGCACGGGCAGCTTGCCGGTGGTGCAGATGA
ACTTCAGGGTCAGCTTGCCGTAGGTGGCATCGCCCTCGCCCTCGCCGGACACGCTGAACTTGTGGCCGTT
TACGTCGCCGTCCAGCTCGACCAGGATGGGCACCACCCCGGTGAACAGCTCCTCGCCCTTGCTCACCATG
GTGGCGGCGCGCCGCGATAACTTCGTATAAAGTATCCTATACGAAGTTATTTGCCTTAACCCAGAAATTA
TCACTGTTATTCTTTAGAATGGTGCAAAGAATAACTTCGTATAATGTATGCTATACGAAGTTATGTTTAA
ACCAATCAACCTCTGGATTACAAAATTTGTGAAAGATTGACTGGTATTCTTAACTATGTTGCTCCTTTTA
CGCTATGTGGATACGCTGCTTTAATGCCTTTGTATCATGCTATTGCTTCCCGTATGGCTTTCATTTTCTC
CTCCTTGTATAAATCCTGGTTGCTGTCTCTTTATGAGGAGTTGTGGCCCGTTGTCAGGCAACGTGGCGTG
GTGTGCACTGTGTTTGCTGACGCAACCCCCACTGGTTGGGGCATTGCCACCACCTGTCAGCTCCTTTCCG
GGACTTTCGCTTTCCCCCTCCCTATTGCCACGGCGGAACTCATCGCCGCCTGCCTTGCCCGCTGCTGGAC
AGGGGCTCGGCTGTTGGGCACTGACAATTCCGTGGTGTTGTCGGGGAAGCTGACGTCCTTTCCATGGCTG
CTCGCCTGTGTTGCCACCTGGATTCTGCGCGGGACGTCCTTCTGCTACGTCCCTTCGGCCCTCAATCCAG
CGGACCTTCCTTCCCGCGGCCTGCTGCCGGCTCTGCGGCCTCTTCCGCGTCTTCGCCTTCGCCCTCAGAC
GAGTCGGATCTCCCTTTGGGCCGCCTCCCCGCCTGGAATTCGAGCTCGAGCTTGTTAACATCGATAAAAT
AAAAGATTTTATTTAGTCTCCAGAAAAAGGGGGGAATGAAAGACCCCACCTGTAGGTTTGGCAAGCTAGC
TTAAGTAACGCCATTTTGCAAGGCATGGAAAAATACATAACTGAGAATAGAGAAGTTCAGATCAAGGTCA
GGAACAGATGGAACAGCTGAATATGGGCCAAACAGGATATCTGTGGTAAGCAGTTCCTGCCCCGGCTCAG
GGCCAAGAACAGATGGAACAGCTGAATATGGGCCAAACAGGATATCTGTGGTAAGCAGTTCCTGCCCCGG
CTCAGGGCCAAGAACAGATGGTCCCCAGATGCGGTCCAGCCCTCAGCAGTTTCTAGAGAACCATCAGATG
TTTCCAGGGTGCCCCAAGGACCTGAAATGACCCTGTGCCTTATTTGAACTAACCAATCAGTTCGCTTCTC
GCTTCTGTTCGCGCGCTTCTGCTCCCCGAGCTCAATAAAAGAGCCCACAACCCCTCACTCGGGGCGCCAG
TCCTCCGATTGACTGAGTCGCCCGGGTACCCGTGTATCCAATAAACCCTCTTGCAGTTGCATCCGACTTG
TGGTCTCGCTGTTCCTTGGGAGGGTCTCCTCTGAGTGATTGACTACCCGTCAGCGGGGGTCTTTCACATG
CAGCATGTATCAAAATTAATTTGGTTTTTTTTCTTAAGTATTTACATTAAATGGCCATAGTTGCATTAAT
GAATCGGCCAACGCGCGGGGAGAGGCGGTTTGCGTATTGGGCGCTCTTCCGCTTCCTCGCTCACTGACTC
GCTGCGCTCGGTCGTTCGGCTGCGGCGAGCGGTATCAGCTCACTCAAAGGCGGTAATACGGTTATCCACA
GAATCAGGGGATAACGCAGGAAAGAACATGTGAGCAAAAGGCCAGCAAAAGGCCAGGAACCGTAAAAAGG
CCGCGTTGCTGGCGTTTTTCCATAGGCTCCGCCCCCCTGACGAGCATCACAAAAATCGACGCTCAAGTCA
GAGGTGGCGAAACCCGACAGGACTATAAAGATACCAGGCGTTTCCCCCTGGAAGCTCCCTCGTGCGCTCT
CCTGTTCCGACCCTGCCGCTTACCGGATACCTGTCCGCCTTTCTCCCTTCGGGAAGCGTGGCGCTTTCTC
ATAGCTCACGCTGTAGGTATCTCAGTTCGGTGTAGGTCGTTCGCTCCAAGCTGGGCTGTGTGCACGAACC
CCCCGTTCAGCCCGACCGCTGCGCCTTATCCGGTAACTATCGTCTTGAGTCCAACCCGGTAAGACACGAC
TTATCGCCACTGGCAGCAGCCACTGGTAACAGGATTAGCAGAGCGAGGTATGTAGGCGGTGCTACAGAGT
TCTTGAAGTGGTGGCCTAACTACGGCTACACTAGAAGAACAGTATTTGGTATCTGCGCTCTGCTGAAGCC
AGTTACCTTCGGAAAAAGAGTTGGTAGCTCTTGATCCGGCAAACAAACCACCGCTGGTAGCGGTGGTTTT
TTTGTTTGCAAGCAGCAGATTACGCGCAGAAAAAAAGGATCTCAAGAAGATCCTTTGATCTTTTCTACGG
GGTCTGACGCTCAGTGGAACGAAAACTCACGTTAAGGGATTTTGGTCATGAGATTATCAAAAAGGATCTT
CACCTAGATCCTTTTGCGGCCGCAAATCAATCTAAAGTATATATGAGTAAACTTGGTCTGACAGTTACCA
ATGCTTAATCAGTGAGGCACCTATCTCAGCGATCTGTCTATTTCGTTCATCCATAGTTGCCTGACTCCCC
GTCGTGTAGATAACTACGATACGGGAGGGCTTACCATCTGGCCCCAGTGCTGCAATGATACCGCGAGACC
CACGCTCACCGGCTCCAGATTTATCAGCAATAAACCAGCCAGCCGGAAGGGCCGAGCGCAGAAGTGGTCC
TGCAACTTTATCCGCCTCCATCCAGTCTATTAATTGTTGCCGGGAAGCTAGAGTAAGTAGTTCGCCAGTT
AATAGTTTGCGCAACGTTGTTGCCATTGCTACAGGCATCGTGGTGTCACGCTCGTCGTTTGGTATGGCTT
CATTCAGCTCCGGTTCCCAACGATCAAGGCGAGTTACATGATCCCCCATGTTGTGCAAAAAAGCGGTTAG
CTCCTTCGGTCCTCCGATCGTTGTCAGAAGTAAGTTGGCCGCAGTGTTATCACTCATGGTTATGGCAGCA
CTGCATAATTCTCTTACTGTCATGCCATCCGTAAGATGCTTTTCTGTGACTGGTGAGTACTCAACCAAGT
CATTCTGAGAATAGTGTATGCGGCGACCGAGTTGCTCTTGCCCGGCGTCAATACGGGATAATACCGCGCC
ACATAGCAGAACTTTAAAAGTGCTCATCATTGGAAAACGTTCTTCGGGGCGAAAACTCTCAAGGATCTTA
CCGCTGTTGAGATCCAGTTCGATGTAACCCACTCGTGCACCCAACTGATCTTCAGCATCTTTTACTTTCA
CCAGCGTTTCTGGGTGAGCAAAAACAGGAAGGCAAAATGCCGCAAAAAAGGGAATAAGGGCGACACGGAA
ATGTTGAATACTCATACTCTTCCTTTTTCAATGATCCGGCCATTAGCCATATTATTCATTGGTTATATAG
CATAAATCAATATTGGCTATTGGCCATTGCATACGTTGTATCCATATCATAATATGTACATTTATATTGG
CTCATGTCCAACATTACCGCCATGTTGACATTGATTATTGACTAGTTATTAATAGTAATCAATTACGGGG
TCATTAGTTCATAGCCCATATATGGAGTTCCGCGTTACATAACTTACGGTAAATGGCCCGCCTGGCTGAC
CGCCCAACGACCCCCGCCCATTGACGTCAATAATGACGTATGTTCCCATAGTAACGCCAATAGGGACTTT
CCATTGACGTCAATGGGTGGAGTATTTACGGTAAACTGCCCACTTGGCAGTACATCAAGTGTATCATATG
CCAAGTACGCCCCCTATTGACGTCAATGACGGTAAATGGCCCGCCTGGCATTATGCCCAGTACATGACCT
TATGGGACTTTCCTACTTGGCAGTACATCTACGTATTAGTCATCGCTATTACCATGGTGATGCGGTTTTG
GCAGTACATCAATGGGCGTGGATAGCGGTTTGACTCACGGGGATTTCCAAGTCTCCACCCCATTGACGTC
AATGGGAGTTTGTTTTGGCACCAAAATCAACGGGACTTTCCAAAATGTCGTAACAACTCCGCCCCATTGA
CGCAAATGGGCGGTAGGCGTGTACGGTGGGAGGTCTATATAAGCAGAGCTCAATAAAAGAGCCCACAACC
CCTCACTCGGGGCGCCAGTCCTCCGATTGACTGAGTCGCCCGGGTACCCGTATTCCCAATAAAGCCTCTT
GCTGTTTGCATCCGAATCGTGGTCTCGCTGTTCCTTGGGAGGGTCTCCTCTGAGTGATTGACTACCCACG
ACGGGGGTCTTTCATTTGGGGGCTCGTCCGGGATTTGGAGACCCCTGCCCAGGGACCACCGACCCACCAC
CGGGAGGTAAGCTGGCCAGCAACTTATCTGTGTCTGTCCGATTGTCTAGTGTCTATGTTTGATGTTATGC
GCCTGCGTCTGTACTAGTTAGCTAACTAGCTCTGTATCTGGCGGACCCGTGGTGGAACTGACGAGTTCTG
AACACCCGGCCGCAACCCTGGGAGACGTCCCAGGGACTTTGGGGGCCGTTTTTGTGGCCCGACCTGAGGA
AGGGAGTCGATGTGGAATCCGACCCCGTCAGGATATGTGGTTCTGGTAGGAGACGAGAACCTAAAACAGT
TCCCGCCTCCGTCTGAATTTTTGCTTTCGGTTTGGAACCGAAGCCGCGCGTCTTGTCTGCTGCAGCGCTG
CAGCATCGTTCTGTGTTGTCTCTGTCTGACTGTGTTTCTGTATTTGTCTGAAAATTAGGGCCAGACTGTT
ACCACTCCCTTAAGTTTGACCTTAGGTCACTGGAAAGATGTCGAGCGGATCGCTCACAACCAGTCGGTAG
ATGTCAAGAAGAGACGTTGGGTTACCTTCTGCTCTGCAGAATGGCCAACCTTTAACGTCGGATGGCCGCG
AGACGGCACCTTTAACCGAGACCTCATCACCCAGGTTAAGATCAAGGTCTTTTCACCTGGCCCGCATGGA
CACCCAGACCAGGTCCCCTACATCGTGACCTGGGAAGCCTTGGCTTTTGACCCCCCTCCCTGGGTCAAGC
CCTTTGTACACCCTAAGCCTCCGCCTCCTCTTCCTCCATCCGCCCCGTCTCTCCCCCTTGAACCTCCTCG
TTCGACCCCGCCTCGATCCTCCCTTTATCCAGCCCTCACTCCTTCTCTAGGCGCCGGAATTCGATGTCGA
CATTGATTATTGACTAGTTATTAATAGTAATCAATTACGGGGTCATTAGTTCATAGCCCATATATGGAGT
TCCGCGTTACATAACTTACGGTAAATGGCCCGCCTGGCTGACCGCCCAACGACCCCCGCCCATTGACGTC
AATAATGACGTATGTTCCCATAGTAACGCCAATAGGGACTTTCCATTGACGTCAATGGGTGGAGTATTTA
CGGTAAACTGCCCACTTGGCAGTACATCAAGTGTATCATATGCCAAGTACGCCCCCTATTGACGTCAATG
ACGGTAAATGGCCCGCCTGGCATTATGCCCAGTACATGACCTTATGGGACTTTCCTACTTGGCAGTACAT
CTACGTATTAGTCATCGCTATTACCATGGTCGAGGTGAGCCCCACGTTCTGCTTCACTCTCCCCATCTCC
CCCCCCTCCCCACCCCCAATTTTGTATTTATTTATTTTTTAATTATTTTGTGCAGCGATGGGGGCGGGGG
